Addgene plasmid #238692: RAD21-NanoLuc Vector
Purpose: Express RAD21-NanoLuc Fusion Protein in Mammalian Cells under a CMV promoter
Depositing lab: Promega Corporation.
Backbone
  Vector backbone: pFC223C NanoLuc(R) CMV-Neo BiBRET-Balanced Vector
  Vector type: Mammalian Expression
  Selectable markers: Neomycin
Growth in bacteria
  Bacterial resistance: Chloramphenicol, 25 μg/mL
  Growth temperature: 37°C
  Growth strain: DH5alpha
  Copy number: High Copy
Gene/Insert
  Gene/Insert name: RAD21
  Species: H. sapiens (human)
  Mutation: None
  Entrez Gene: RAD21 (a.k.a. CDLS4, HR21, HRAD21, MCD1, MGS, NXP1, SCC1, hHR21)
  Promoter: CMV
  Tag / fusion protein: NanoLuc (R) (C terminal on backbone)
  Cloning method: Other
Terms and licenses: Academic/Nonprofit Terms; Industry Terms
How to cite: RAD21-NanoLuc Vector was a gift from Promega Corporation (Addgene plasmid # 238692 ; http://n2t.net/addgene:238692 ; RRID:Addgene_238692)
