[The description below was written by a language model from this plasmid's Addgene catalogue record and pLannotate feature annotations shown in this document.]
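Description:
RAD21-NanoLuc Vector is a mammalian expression plasmid built on the pFC223C NanoLuc CMV-Neo BiBRET-Balanced backbone, designed to produce human RAD21 fused at its C terminus to NanoLuc luciferase. In bacteria it is maintained through a high-copy ColE1/pUC-type origin and selected with chloramphenicol. The cat resistance gene is driven by the small synthetic EM7 bacterial promoter. For selection in mammalian cells, a neomycin phosphotransferase (neo) gene sits downstream of an EF-1α core promoter with portions of EF-1α intron A, and it ends in a synthetic polyadenylation signal.

The main expression cassette lies on the reverse strand of the 7,435-nt sequenced record. It consists of the unmutated human RAD21 coding sequence followed by human codon-optimized Nluc, then an SV40-derived region containing the SV40 poly(A) signal. The catalogue entry gives CMV as the promoter. The feature table is less straightforward: a minimal CMV promoter fragment and an SP6 phage promoter lie immediately upstream of RAD21 in its orientation, while a CMV enhancer spanning the sequence origin and a second CMV promoter fragment are annotated on the opposite strand, facing the EM7-cat unit. How these CMV elements divide their roles is not explained in the record. The SP6 site would in principle allow in vitro transcription of the fusion.

RAD21 is a cohesin complex subunit, also known as SCC1. Fusing it to the small, bright NanoLuc enzyme yields a luminescent form of the protein, and the backbone name suggests use as an energy donor in bioluminescence resonance energy transfer assays. The record itself states only that the plasmid is for expressing the fusion protein in mammalian cells.
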