Features (pLannotate 1.2.2; 16 found; start..end, strand, type, name):
    154..341     +  promoter       CMV promoter (fragment): human cytomegalovirus (CMV) immediate early promoter
    360..407     +  promoter       EM7 promoter: synthetic bacterial promoter&nbsp
    439..1095    +  CDS            cat: CAT_ECOLX - Experimental evidence at protein level: Swiss-Prot protein existence level 1. This enzyme is an effector of chloramphenicol resistance in bacteria. From Escherichia coli. This protein is used as a marker in many commonly used cloning vectors, such as pACYC184.
   1270..1858    -  rep_origin     ori: high-copy-number ColE1/pMB1/pBR322/pUC origin of replication
   1984..2032    -  polyA_signal   poly(A) signal: synthetic polyadenylation signal
   2059..2850    -  CDS            neo: KKA2_KLEPN - Also known as kan, nptII. Experimental evidence at protein level: Swiss-Prot protein existence level 1. Resistance to kanamycin, neomycin, paromomycin, ribostamycin, butirosin and gentamicin B. From Klebsiella pneumoniae.
   3237..3440    -  intron         EF-1α intron A: truncated intron upstream of the start codon of human EF-1α
   4066..4175    -  intron         EF-1α intron A (fragment): intron upstream of the start codon of human EF-1α
   4176..4387    -  promoter       EF-1α core promoter: core promoter for human elongation factor EF-1α
   4423..4504    -  polyA_signal   SV40 poly(A) signal: SV40 polyadenylation signal
   4527..4610    -  CDS            large T antigen (fragment): large T antigen from SV40 (simian virus 40)
   4681..5193    -  CDS            Nluc: NanoLuc® luciferase human codon-optimized
   5215..7107    -  CDS            RAD21: RAD21_HUMAN - Also known as HR21 From Homo sapiens (Human).
   7146..7164    -  promoter       SP6 promoter: promoter for bacteriophage SP6 RNA polymerase
   7190..7212    -  promoter       minimal CMV promoter (fragment): human cytomegalovirus (CMV) immediate early promoter
   7222..152     +  enhancer       CMV enhancer (across the origin): human cytomegalovirus immediate early enhancer
>Addgene plasmid #238692 | RAD21-NanoLuc Vector | addgene full sequence | sequence record 480848 | Addgene NGS Result
TGGCAGTACATCAAGTGTATCATATGCCAAGTCCGCCCCCTATTGACGTCAATGACGGTAAATGGCCCGC
CTGGCATTATGCCCAGTACATGACCTTACGGGACTTTCCTACTTGGCAGTACATCTACGTATTAGTCATC
GCTATTACCATGGTGATGCGGTTTTGGCAGTACACCAATGGGCGTGGATAGCGGTTTGACTCACGGGGAT
TTCCAAGTCTCCACCCCATTGACGTCAATGGGAGTTTGTTTTGGCACCAAAATCAACGGGACTTTCCAAA
ATGTCGTAATAACCCCGCCCCGTTGACGCAAATGGGCGGTAGGCGTGTACGGTGGGAGGTCAAATCGAAT
TCTAATACTGTTGACAATTAATCATCGGCATAGTATATCGGCATAGTATAATACGACAAGGTGAGGAACT
AAACCCAGGAGGCAGATCATGGAGAAAAAAATCACTGGATATACCACCGTTGATATATCCCAATGGCATC
GTAAAGAACATTTTGAGGCATTTCAGTCAGTTGCTCAATGTACCTATAACCAGACCGTTCAGCTGGATAT
TACGGCCTTTTTAAAGACCGTAAAGAAAAATAAGCACAAGTTTTATCCGGCCTTTATTCACATTCTTGCC
CGCCTGATGAATGCTCATCCGGAATTCCGTATGGCAATGAAAGACGGTGAGCTGGTGATATGGGATAGTG
TTCACCCTTGTTACACCGTTTTCCATGAGCAAACTGAAACGTTTTCATCGCTCTGGAGTGAATACCACGA
CGATTTCCGGCAGTTTCTACACATATATTCGCAAGATGTGGCGTGTTACGGTGAAAACCTGGCCTATTTC
CCTAAAGGGTTTATTGAGAATATGTTTTTCGTCTCAGCCAATCCCTGGGTGAGTTTCACCAGTTTTGATT
TAAACGTGGCCAATATGGACAACTTCTTCGCCCCCGTTTTCACTATGGGCAAATATTATACGCAAGGCGA
CAAGGTGCTGATGCCGCTGGCGATTCAGGTTCATCATGCCGTCTGTGATGGCTTCCATGTCGGCAGAATG
CTTAATGAATTACAACAGTACTGCGATGAGTGGCAGGGCGGGGCGTAAGCGGGACTCTGGGGTTCGAAAT
GACCGACCAAGCGACGCCCAACCGGTATCAGCTCACTCAAAGGCGGTAATACGGTTATCCACAGAATCAG
GGGATAACGCAGGAAAGAACATGTGAGCAAAAGGCCAGCAAAAGGCCAGGAACCGTAAAAAGGCCGCGTT
GCTGGCGTTTTTCCATAGGCTCCGCCCCCCTGACGAGCATCACAAAAATCGACGCTCAAGTCAGAGGTGG
CGAAACCCGACAGGACTATAAAGATACCAGGCGTTTCCCCCTGGAAGCTCCCTCGTGCGCTCTCCTGTTC
CGACCCTGCCGCTTACCGGATACCTGTCCGCCTTTCTCCCTTCGGGAAGCGTGGCGCTTTCTCATAGCTC
ACGCTGTAGGTATCTCAGTTCGGTGTAGGTCGTTCGCTCCAAGCTGGGCTGTGTGCACGAACCCCCCGTT
CAGCCCGACCGCTGCGCCTTATCCGGTAACTATCGTCTTGAGTCCAACCCGGTAAGACACGACTTATCGC
CACTGGCAGCAGCCACTGGTAACAGGATTAGCAGAGCGAGGTATGTAGGCGGTGCTACAGAGTTCTTGAA
GTGGTGGCCTAACTACGGCTACACTAGAAGGACAGTATTTGGTATCTGCGCTCTGCTGAAGCCAGTTACC
TTCGGAAAAAGAGTTGGTAGCTCTTGATCCGGCAAACAAACCACCGCTGGTAGCGGTGGTTTTTTTGTTT
GCAAGCAGCAGATTACGCGCAGAAAAAAAGGATTTCAAGAAGATCCTTTGATCTTTTCTACGGGGTCTGA
CGCTCAGTGGAACGAAAACTCACGTTAAGGGATTTTGGTCATGAGATTATCAAAAAGGATCTTCACCTAG
ATCCTTTTATAGTCCGGAATCGTCACACAAAAAACCAACACACAGATGTAATGAAAATAAAGATATTTTA
TTGCGGCCATCGTGATGGCTAGAGTTCAGAAGAACTCGTCAAGAAGGCGATAGAAGGCGATGCGCTGCGA
ATCGGGAGCGGCGATACCGTAAAGCACGAGGAAGCGGTCAGCCCATTCGCCGCCAAGCTCTTCAGCAATA
TCACGGGTAGCCAACGCTATGTCCTGATAGCGGTCCGCCACACCCAGCCGGCCACAGTCGATGAATCCAG
AAAAGCGGCCATTTTCCACCATGATATTCGGCAAGCAGGCATCGCCGTGGGTCACGACGAGATCCTCGCC
GTCGGGCATGCGCGCCTTGAGCCTGGCGAACAGTTCGGCTGGCGCGAGCCCCTGATGCTCTTCGTCCAGA
TCATCCTGATCGACAAGACCGGCTTCCATCCGAGTACGTGCTCGCTCGATGCGATGTTTCGCTTGGTGGT
CGAATGGGCAGGTAGCCGGATCAAGCGTATGCAGCCGCCGCATTGCATCAGCCATGATGGATACTTTCTC
GGCAGGAGCAAGGTGAGATGACAGGAGATCCTGCCCCGGCACTTCGCCCAATAGCAGCCAGTCCCTTCCC
GCTTCAGTGACAACGTCGAGCACAGCTGCGCAAGGAACGCCCGTCGTGGCCAGCCACGATAGCCGCGCTG
CCTCGTCCTGCAGTTCATTCAGGGCACCGGACAGGTCGGTCTTGACAAAAAGAACCGGGCGCCCCTGCGC
TGACAGCCGGAACACGGCGGCATCAGAGCAGCCGATTGTCTGTTGTGCCCAGTCATAGCCGAATAGCCTC
TCCACCCAAGCGGCCGGAGAACCTGCGTGCAATCCATCTTGTTCAATCATGGTGGCATCGATTCCCGGTC
AACATCCAGTACACCTCCGGCACACCGGCTTCCCCAAGGGCGCCACGCTCTCCCACCACAACATCCTCAA
CAACGGCTACTGGGTGGGCCGCACGGTCGGCTACACGGAGCAGGACCGGGTGTGTCTGCCGGTGCCCTTC
TACCACTGCTTCGGCATGGTCATGGGCAACTTGGGCGCCACCTCCCACGCCGCCTGCATCGTCATCCCGG
CCCCGTCCTTCGAGCCGGCGGCGACGCTGGAGGCGGTGCAGCGGGAGAGGTGCACGTCCCTGTACGGCGT
CCCCACGAAGCCGAATTCCACCACACTGGACTAGATGCATGCTCGACAGTGTGATGGATATCTGCAGAAT
TCGGCTTTCACGACACCTGAAATGGAAGAAAAAAACTTTGAACCACTGTCTGAGGCTTGAGAATGAACCA
AGATCCAAACTCAAAAAGGGCAAATTCCAAGGAGAATTACATCAAGTGCCAAGCTGGCCTAACTTCAGTC
TCCACCCACTCAGTGTGGGGAAACTCCATCGCATAAAACCCCTCCCCCCAACCTAAAGACGACGTACTCC
AAAAGCTCGAGAACTAATCGAGGTGCCTGGACGGCGCCCGGTACTCCGTGGAGTCACATGAAGCGACGGC
TGAGGACGGAAAGGCCCTTTTCCTTTGTGTGGGTGACTCACCCGCCCGCTCTCCCGAGCGCCGCGTCCTC
CATTTTGAGCTGCCTGCAGCAGGGCCGGGAAGCGGCCATCTTTCCGCTCACGCAACTGGTGCCGACCGGG
CCAGCCTTGCCGCCCAGGGCGGGGCGATACACGGCGGCGCGAGGCCAGGCACCAGAGCAGGCCGGCCAGC
TTGAGACTACCCCCGTCCGATTCTCGGTGGCCGCGCTCGCAGGCCCCGCCTCGCCGAACATGTGCGCTGG
GACGCACGGGCCCCGTCGCCGCCCGCGGCCCCAAAAACCGAAATACCAGTGTGCAGATCTTGGCCCGCAT
TTACAAGACTATCTTGCCAGAAAAAAAGCGTCGCAGCAGGTCATCAAAAATTTTAAATGGCTAGAGACTT
ATCGAAAGCAGCGAGACAGGCGCGAAGGTGCCACCAGATTCGCACGCGGCGGCCCCAGCGCCCAGGCCAG
GCCTCAACTCAAGCACGAGGCGAAGGGGCTCCTTAAGCGCAAGGCCTCGAACTCTCCCACCCACTTCCAA
CCCGAAGCTCGGGATCAAGAATCACGTACTGCAGCCAGGTGGAAGTAATTCAAGGCACGCAAGGGCCATA
ACCCGTAAAGAGGCCAGGCCCGCGGGAACCACACACGGCACTTACCTGTGTTCTGGCGGCAAACCCGTTG
CGAAAAAGAACGTTCACGGCGACTACTGCACTTATATACGGTTCTCCCCCACCCTCGGGAAAAAGGCGGA
GCCAGTACACGACATCACTTTCCCAGTTTACCCCGCGCCACCTTCTCTAGGCACCGGTTCAATTGCCGAC
CCCTCCCCCCAACTTCTCGGGGACTGTGGGCGATGTGCGCTCTGCCCACTGACGGGCACCGGAGCCAAGA
CGCGTGACGTCGGCAGTGAAAAAAATGCTTTATTTGTGAAATTTGTGATGCTATTGCTTTATTTGTAACC
ATTATAAGCTGCAATAAACAAGTTAACAACAACAATTGCATTCATTTTATGTTTCAGGTTCAGGGGGAGG
TGTGGGAGGTTTTTTAAAGCAAGTAAAACCTCTACAAATGTGGTATGGCTGATTATGATCCGCGGCCGCA
ATACGTCGACGTTATCAGCTGACTTCGTACGAGAGCCTAGGTGTTTCTAGAGTCGCGGCCTTACGCCAGA
ATGCGTTCGCACAGCCGCCAGCCGGTCACTCCGTTGATGGTTACTCGGAACAGCAGGGAGCCGTCGGGGT
TGATCAGGCGCTCGTCGATAATTTTGTTGCCGTTCCACAGGGTCCCTGTTACAGTGATCTTTTTGCCGTC
GAACACGGCGATGCCTTCATACGGCCGTCCGAAATAGTCGATCATGTTCGGCGTAACCCCGTCGATTACC
AGTGTGCCATAGTGCAGGATCACCTTAAAGTGATGATCATCCACAGGGTACACCACCTTAAAAATTTTTT
CGATCTGGCCCATTTGGTCGCCGCTCAGACCTTCATACGGGATGATGACATGGATGTCGATCTTCAGCCC
ATTTTCACCGCTCAGGACAATCCTTTGGATCGGAGTTACGGACACCCCGAGATTCTGAAACAAACTGGAC
ACACCTCCCTGTTCAAGGACTTGGTCCAGGTTGTAGCCGGCTGTCTGTCGCCAGTCCCCAACGAAATCTT
CGAGTGTGAAGACGCCGCTCGAGCCGAGAGAAACTATAATATGGAACCTTGGTCCAGGTGTTGCGATGAT
GTCACTGTACGGTTCTTCCTGTGTCAGCTCAATAGCTTGCTGCTTTTTAAGAACCAAGAAGCTGTAGAAC
TTTGCGGCAGCTTGTTTTCTGTTCGTATTTCGACATAACTCAAGCAAACTGATAGATTCAGCTCCAGTTT
TAGCAAGAGCACGCTGAAGACCATGAAGCATCTGCTGAGTCCTTTTGTTCCATCTTCTTTCTTCCTGATC
TTGATCGCCCCCTGATGCATCTTCATCCTCTTCCTCTTCATCATCTTCTTTTTCCTTCTCTTTCTCCTTC
TCTTTTTCTGGCAGAAGTTCTAACTCTGGTATTAGCTGACAGATATTTGGAGGTTCTTCTGGGGGAAGCT
CTACAGGTGGTATTTCCATCTGCTCTACCTGCTGAGGAGGCATCACAGGCTCTGGGTCAATTTGTCCAGC
TTTTCGCTTAACTCCCTGAGGTGGTGGTGGAGGCATAGCTGACTCATCTATGTTTGTTCTGCTGGCCTCC
ATCACTGACTCCTGGAGGCGGCTTGGCTCTTCAATAATGGGCTCATCGATAACATCACGCTGCTGATGCT
GCTGTTGCTGGTCCTCTCTAGGAACCTCTGGATTTTCAAATTCTTTGAGGAATTCATCCAAATTATCTGC
CTCTCCTCCTTTCCTCCTTTTTCTAAGGTCTTCTGGTACAAGCGGTGTAAGACAGCGTGTAAAGAGCTTC
AGTAGTCTGTTATTCCACAAAGGCTGAGCAGGTAAAGAAAACAGTTTTTCTACTCCTCCTGTCTCTTTCC
ACATCATCAATTTCTTGGTGGGCGGTGCCAGATCCAAAGTAGTAACAATATCTGAATAATCACTAAGTTG
GGCTCTAATTGTCTTGCTATCCAACTCTTTGACACTGTCAACAATTAGCTTCCTCTTCCTCTTGGCTTTT
GTTTCTTTAACAGTTATATCAATAGGCTCCAATGCAAATGCTTCTTCCTCATTTGGAACAAGTGTTGTTT
GATCAGTCATGGTTGGCATTGGTTCAACGGGATCCACTGAATCAGGACTATCAGGCCCACCCATTGATAC
ATTATCATCCTCATCCATATCGTCATGTGCAGGCTGCTCTGGCAACATCACCCCTGCCTCAGAGAGGGCA
GGGGGATCATCAAAGATACCGCCATCATTATTACTAATAAGTTTGTCATCTAATATTCCACCATCATTTC
CTTCTCCAAAATTATCATCCTTATATTGATCTTCATATTCTAAATGGTTAATTTTCTCATTCAGATTGCT
GGTGCTCTGTTCAGACTCTAATAGGAGGTTAGAAGTAGTAGTGCTTACTAACATGTCGTCATCCTCAAAA
GCACTGCCTTCTCTCATTATCTCACGATCATCCATTCCAAAATCACCAAAATCATTTTCTTGTAAAATAC
TGATGTTCCCAACTTCTTCTCTCATGGTTATCTCTTCCACTCTACTCTGATTCAAGCTGAACTGCTGGGC
CACATCGATGTCATCTAAGTCAGGCAGTGGCTGATCAAAGTCATGAAATTCTTCAGGTAAAGTAATGGCA
TTATAAGCTGCTTCCCGATTTTCCTCAGGCAGGTCAACCACACCTGGCCGAAAAGCCATCTTTATCTTAA
TGAATGCTTCATTACAGTCTGCAAGAAGGTATTTGGCTTTCCTGTGATAGATTCGAACTACTCCCAGTAA
GAGATGTCCTGATGTCCGTAATGCCATTTTCACCTTTGGTGAGATGATACTCTCCACGCTGCTCTCTAAA
TTACACTCGAACACATGGGCTTTGGTTAGCTTCTTATCCCAATGGGCCGCTAGCCAAATTTTGGCCAGAG
GCCCTCTTTTACTGAGAACAAAATGTGCGTAGAACATGGCGATCGCTAGCTGCAAAAAGAACAAGTAGCT
TGTATTCTATAGTGTCACCTAAATGGGCGATCTGACGGTTCACTAAACCAGCTCTGCTTATATAGGCCTC
CCTGGCGCGCCACTAGTTATTAATAGTAATCAATTACGGGGTCATTAGTTCATAGCCCATATATGGAGTT
CCGCGTTACATAACTTACGGTAAATGGCCCGCCTGGCTGACCGCCCAACGACCCCCGCCCATTGACGTCA
ATAATGACGTATGTTCCCATAGTAACGCCAATAGGGACTTTCCATTGACGTCAATGGGTGGAGTATTTAC
GGTAAACTGCCCACT
